>Addgene plasmid #109825 | pHH0103_SPRED2_WH1 | addgene full sequence | sequence record 213800 | Addgene NGS Result
TTGACAATTAATCATCGGCTCGTATAATGTGTGGAATTGTGAGCGGATAACAATTTCACACAGGAAACAG
CCAGTCCGTTTAGGTGTTTTCACGAGCACTTCACCAACAAGGACCATAGATTATGAAAATCGAAGAACAC
CATCACCATCACCATTCCAGCGGTAAGCTTATGTCCCCTATACTAGGTTATTGGAAAATTAAGGGCCTTG
TGCAACCCACTCGACTTCTTTTGGAATATCTTGAAGAAAAATATGAAGAGCATTTGTATGAGCGCGATGA
AGGTGATAAATGGCGAAACAAAAAGTTTGAATTGGGTTTGGAGTTTCCCAATCTTCCTTATTATATTGAT
GGTGATGTTAAATTAACACAGTCTATGGCCATCATACGTTATATAGCTGACAAGCACAACATGTTGGGTG
GTTGTCCAAAAGAGCGTGCAGAGATTTCAATGCTTGAAGGAGCGGTTTTGGATATTAGATACGGTGTTTC
GAGAATTGCATATAGTAAAGACTTTGAAACTCTCAAAGTTGATTTTCTTAGCAAGCTACCTGAAATGCTG
AAAATGTTCGAAGATCGTTTATGTCATAAAACATATTTAAATGGTGATCATGTAACCCATCCTGACTTCA
TGTTGTATGACGCTCTTGATGTTGTTTTATACATGGACCCAATGTGCCTGGATGCGTTCCCAAAATTAGT
TTGTTTTAAAAAACGTATTGAAGCTATCCCACAAATTGATAAGTACTTGAAATCCAGCAAGTATATAGCA
TGGCCTTTGCAGGGCTGGCAAGCCACGTTTGGTGGTGGCGACCATCCTCCAAAATCGGATCTGGAAGTTC
TGTTCCAGGGGCCCCTGTCCAGCGGTCTGGTTCCGCGTGGTTCCGGTACCGCGGCCCAGCCGGCCATGAC
TGAGGAAACCCACCCGGACGATGATTCTTATATCGTTCGTGTGAAGGCTGTAGTGATGACCCGTGACGAC
TCCTCCGGTGGCTGGTTTCCGCAGGAAGGCGGTGGCATCAGCCGTGTTGGTGTATGCAAAGTGATGCATC
CGGAAGGTAACGGTCGCTCTGGCTTCCTGATCCACGGCGAACGTCAGAAAGACAAACTGGTTGTTCTGGA
ATGTTACGTGCGTAAAGACCTGGTTTACACTAAGGCCAATCCGACGTTCCACCACTGGAAAGTAGACAAC
CGCAAATTCGGTCTGACCTTTCAATCTCCAGCGGATGCACGTGCTTTCGATCGTGGTGTCCGCAAAGCGA
TTGAAGATCTGATTGAGGCGGCCGCATA
[142 nt withheld, positions 1289-1430]
C
[98 nt withheld, positions 1432-1529]
AGTTTGTACTGGTGACGAAACTCAGTGTCTAGCTAGAGTGGC
[149 nt withheld, positions 1572-1720]
T
[41 nt withheld, positions 1722-1762]
T
[62 nt withheld, positions 1764-1825]
A
[35 nt withheld, positions 1827-1861]
CCTCCCTCAATCGGTTGAATGTCGCCCTTTTGTCTTTGGCGCTGGTAAACCATATGAA
[86 nt withheld, positions 1920-2005]
T
[54 nt withheld, positions 2007-2060]
CTAGCGCCGCCCTATACCTTGTCTGCCTCCCCGCGTTGCGTCGCGGTGCATGGAGCCGGGCCACCTCGAC
CTGAATGGAAGCCGGCGGCACCTCGCTAACGGATTCACCACTCCAAGAATTGGAGCCAATCAATTCTTGC
GGAGAACTGTGAATGCGCAAACCAACCCTTGGCAGAACATATCCATCGCGTCCGCCATCTCCAGCAGCCG
CACGCGGCGCATCTCGGGCAGCGTTGGGTCCTGGCCACGGGTGCGCATGATCGTGCTCCTGTCGTTGAGG
ACCCGGCTAGGCTGGCGGGGTTGCCTTACTGGTTAGCAGAATGAATCACCGATACGCGAGCGAACGTGAA
GCGACTGCTGCTGCAAAACGTCTGCGACCTGAGCAACAACATGAATGGTCTTCGGTTTCCGTGTTTCGTA
AAGTCTGGAAACGCGGAAGTCAGCGCCCTGCACCATTATGTTCCGGATCTGCATCGCAGGATGCTGCTGG
CTACCCTGTGGAACACCTACATCTGTATTAACGAAGCGCTGGCATTGACCCTGAGTGATTTTTCTCTGGT
CCCGCCGCATCCATACCGCCAGTTGTTTACCCTCACAACGTTCCAGTAACCGGGCATGTTCATCATCAGT
AACCCGTATCGTGAGCATCCTCTCTCGTTTCATCGGTATCATTACCCCCATGAACAGAAATCCCCCTTAC
ACGGAGGCATCAGTGACCAAACAGGAAAAAACCGCCCTTAACATGGCCCGCTTTATCAGAAGCCAGACAT
TAACGCTTCTGGAGAAACTCAACGAGCTGGACGCGGATGAACAGGCAGACATCTGTGAATCGCTTCACGA
CCACGCTGATGAGCTTTACCGCAGGATCCGCGAAATTGTAAGCGTTAATATTTTGTTAAAATTCGCGTTA
AATTTTTGTTAAATCAGCTCATTTTTTAACCAATAGGCCGAAATCGGCAAAATCCCTTATAAATCAAAAG
AATAGACCGAGATAGGGT
[37 nt withheld, positions 3059-3095]
AAAGAACGTGGACTCCAACGTCAAAGG
[49 nt withheld, positions 3123-3171]
T
[91 nt withheld, positions 3173-3263]
G
[124 nt withheld, positions 3265-3388]
CGCGGATCCTGCCTCGCGCGTTTCGGTGATGACGGTGAAAACCTCTGACACATGCAGCTCCCGGAGACGG
TCACAGCTTGTCTGTAAGCGGATGCCGGGAGCAGACAAGCCCGTCAGGGCGCGTCAGCGGGTGTTGGCGG
GTGTCGGGGCGCAGCCATGACCCAGTCACGTAGCGATAGCGGAGTGTATACTGGCTTAACTATGCGGCAT
CAGAGCAGATTGTACTGAGAGTGCACCATATGCGGTGTGAAATACCGCACAGATGCGTAAGGAGAAAATA
CCGCATCAGGCGCTCTTCCGCTTCCTCGCTCACTGACTCGCTGCGCTCGGTCGTTCGGCTGCGGCGAGCG
GTATCAGCTCACTCAAAGGCGGTAATACGGTTATCCACAGAATCAGGGGATAACGCAGGAAAGAACATGT
GAGCAAAAGGCCAGCAAAAGGCCAGGAACCGTAAAAAGGCCGCGTTGCTGGCGTTTTTCCATAGGCTCCG
CCCCCCTGACGAGCATCACAAAAATCGACGCTCAAGTCAGAGGTGGCGAAACCCGACAGGACTATAAAGA
TACCAGGGTTTCCCCCTGGAAGCTCCCTCGTGCGCTCTCCTGTTCCGACCCTGCCGCTTACCGGATACCT
GTCCGCCTTTCTCCCTTCGGGAAGCGTGGCGCTTTCTCATAGCTCACGCTGTAGGTATCTCAGTTCGGTG
TAGGTCGTTCGCTCCAAGCTGGGCTGTGTGCACGAACCCCCCGTTCAGCCCGACCGCTGCGCCTTATCCG
GTAACTATCGTCTTGAGTCCAACCCGGTAAGACACGACTTATCGCCACTGGCAGCAGCCACTGGTAACAG
GATTAGCAGAGCGAGGTATGTAGGCGGTGCTACAGAGTTCTTGAAGTGGTGGCCTAACTACGGCTACACT
AGAAGGACAGTATTTGGTATCTGCGCTCTGCTGAAGCCAGTTACCTTCGGAAAAAGAGTTGGTAGCTCTT
GATCCGGCAAACAAACCACCGCTGGTAGCGGTGGTTTTTTTGTTTGCAAGCAGCAGATTACGCGCAGAAA
AAAAGGATCTCAAGAAGATCCTTTGATCTTTTCTACGGGGTCTGACGCTCAGTGGAACGAAAACTCACGT
TAAGGGATTTTGGTCATGAGATTATCAAAAAGGATCTTCACCTAGATCCTTTTAAATTAAAAATGAAGTT
TTAAATCAATCTAAAGTATATATGAGTAAACTTGGTCTGACAGTTACCAATGCTTAATCAGTGAGGCACC
TATCTCAGCGATCTGTCTATTTCGTTCATCCATAGTTGCCTGACTCCCCGTCGTGTAGATAACTACGATA
CGGGAGGGCTTACCATCTGGCCCCAGTGCTGCAATGATACCGCGAGACCCACGCTCACCGGCTCCAGATT
TATCAGCAATAAACCAGCCAGCCGGAAGGGCCGAGCGCAGAAGTGGTCCTGCAACTTTATCCGCCTCCAT
CCAGTCTATTAATTGTTGCCGGGAAGCTAGAGTAAGTAGTTCGCCAGTTAATAGTTTGCGCAACGTTGTT
GCCATTGCTGCAGGCATCGTGGTGTCACGCTCGTCGTTTGGTATGGCTTCATTCAGCTCCGGTTCCCAAC
GATCAAGGCGAGTTACATGATCCCCCATGTTGTGCAAAAAAGCGGTTAGCTCCTTCGGTCCTCCGATCGT
TGTCAGAAGTAAGTTGGCCGCAGTGTTATCACTCATGGTTATGGCAGCACTGCATAATTCTCTTACTGTC
ATGCCATCCGTAAGATGCTTTTCTGTGACTGGTGAGTACTCAACCAAGTCATTCTGAGAATAGTGTATGC
GGCGACCGAGTTGCTCTTGCCCGGCGTCAACACGGGATAATACCGCGCCACATAGCAGAACTTTAAAAGT
GCTCATCATTGGAAAACGTTCTTCGGGGCGAAAACTCTCAAGGATCTTACCGCTGTTGAGATCCAGTTCG
ATGTAACCCACTCGTGCACCCAACTGATCTTCAGCATCTTTTACTTTCACCAGCGTTTCTGGGTGAGCAA
AAACAGGAAGGCAAAATGCCGCAAAAAAGGGAATAAGGGCGACACGGAAATGTTGAATACTCATACTCTT
CCTTTTTCAATATTATTGAAGCATTTATCAGGGTTATTGTCTCATGAGCGGATACATATTTGAATGTATT
TAGAAAAATAAACAAATAGGGGTTCCGCGCACATTTCCCCGAAAAGTGCCACCTGACGTCTAAGAAACCA
TTATTATCATGACATTAACCTATAAAAATAGGCGTATCACGAGGCCCTTTCGTCTTCAAGAATTCCCGAC
ACCATCGAATGGTGCAAAACCTTTCGCGGTATGGCATGATAGCGCCCGGAAGAGAGTCAATTCAGGGTGG
TGAATGTGAAACCAGTAACGTTATACGATGTCGCAGAGTATGCCGGTGTCTCTTATCAGACCGTTTCCCG
CGTGGTGAACCAGGCCAGCCACGTTTCTGCGAAAACGCGGGAAAAAGTGGAAGCGGCGATGGCGGAGCTG
AATTACATTCCCAACCGCGTGGCACAACAACTGGCGGGCAAACAGTCGTTGCTGATTGGCGTTGCCACCT
CCAGTCTGGCCCTGCACGCGCCGTCGCAAATTGTCGCGGCGATTAAATCTCGCGCCGATCAACTGGGTGC
CAGCGTGGTGGTGTCGATGGTAGAACGAAGCGGCGTCGAAGCCTGTAAAGCGGCGGTGCACAATCTTCTC
GCGCAACGCGTCAGTGGGCTGATCATTAACTATCCGCTGGATGACCAGGATGCCATTGCTGTGGAAGCTG
CCTGCACTAATGTTCCGGCGTTATTTCTTGATGTCTCTGACCAGACACCCATCAACAGTATTATTTTCTC
CCATGAAGACGGTACGCGACTGGGCGTGGAGCATCTGGTCGCATTGGGTCACCAGCAAATCGCGCTGTTA
GCGGGCCCATTAAGTTCTGTCTCGGCGCGTCTGCGTCTGGCTGGCTGGCATAAATATCTCACTCGCAATC
AAATTCAGCCGATAGCGGAACGGGAAGGCGACTGGAGTGCCATGTCCGGTTTTCAACAAACCATGCAAAT
GCTGAATGAGGGCATCGTTCCCACTGCGATGCTGGTTGCCAACGATCAGATGGCGCTGGGCGCAATGCGC
GCCATTACCGAGTCCGGGCTGCGCGTTGGTGCGGATATCTCGGTAGTGGGATACGACGATACCGAAGACA
GCTCATGTTATATCCCGCCGTTAACCACCATCAAACAGGATTTTCGCCTGCTGGGGCAAACCAGCGTGGA
CCGCTTGCTGCAACTCTCTCAGGGCCAGGCGGTGAAGGGCAATCAGCTGTTGCCCGTCTCACTGGTGAAA
AGAAAAACCACCCTGGCGCCCAATACGCAAACCGCCTCTCCCCGCGCGTTGGCCGATTCATTAATGCAGC
TGGCACGACAGGTTTCCCGACTGGAAAGCGGGCAGTGAGCGCAACGCAATTAATGTAAGTTAGCTCACTC
ATTAGGCACAATTCTCATGTTTGACAGCTTATCATCGACTGCACGGTGCACCAATGCTTCTGGCGTCAGG
CAGCCATCGGAAGCTGTGGTATGGCTGTGCAGGTCGTAAATCACTGCATAATTCGTGTCGCTCAAGGCGC
ACTCCCGTTCTGGATAATGTTTTTTGCGCCGACATCATAACGGTTCTGGCAAATATTCTGAAATGAGCTG
Features (pLannotate 1.2.2; 21 found; start..end, strand, type, name):
      1..29      +  promoter       tac promoter: strong E. coli promoter; hybrid between the trp and lac UV5 promoters
     37..53      +  protein_bind   lac operator: The lac repressor binds to the lac operator to inhibit transcription in E. coli. This inhibition can be relieved by adding lactose or isopropyl-β-D-thiogalactopyranoside (IPTG). lac repressor encoded by lacI
    138..155     +  CDS            6xHis: 6xHis affinity tag
    171..824     +  CDS            GST26_SCHJA: Experimental evidence at protein level: Swiss-Prot protein existence level 1. GST isoenzymes appear to play a central role in the parasite detoxification system. Other functions are also suspected including a role in increasing the solubility of haematin in the parasite gut. From Schistosoma japonicum (Blood fluke).
    906..1283    +  CDS            Spred2 (fragment): SPRE2_MOUSE - Experimental evidence at protein level: Swiss-Prot protein existence level 1. Negatively regulates Ras signaling pathways and downstream activation of MAP kinases (PubMed:11493923). Inhibits fibroblast growth factor (FGF)-induced retinal lens fiber differentiation, probably by inhibiting FGF-mediated phosphorylation of ERK1/2 (PubMed:29501879). Inhibits TGFB-induced epithelial-to-mesenchymal transition in lens epithelial cells (PubMed:25576668). From Mus musculus (Mouse).
   1293..1340    +  terminator     fd terminator (sequence withheld): central terminator from bacteriophage fd (Otsuka and Kunisawa, 1982)
   1345..1557    +  CDS            M13 gene III (fragment) (sequence partly withheld): pIII; III; minor coat protein
   1572..2042    +  CDS            M13 gene III (fragment) (sequence partly withheld): pIII; III; minor coat protein
   2064..2134    +  CDS            TcR (fragment): tetracycline efflux protein; tet; confers resistance to tetracycline
   2376..2756    -  CDS            YPB1_ECOLX: Protein predicted: Swiss-Prot protein existence level 4. From Escherichia coli.
   2773..2924    +  CDS            rop (fragment): Rop protein, which maintains plasmids at low copy number; rop
   2960..3388    -  rep_origin     f1 ori (sequence partly withheld): f1 bacteriophage origin of replication; arrow indicates direction of (+) strand synthesis
   3397..3436    +  CDS            rop (fragment): Rop protein, which maintains plasmids at low copy number; rop
   3538..3678    +  misc_feature   bom: basis of mobility region from pBR322
   3864..4451    -  rep_origin     ori: high-copy-number ColE1/pMB1/pBR322/pUC origin of replication
   4622..5482    -  CDS            AmpR: β-lactamase; bla; confers resistance to ampicillin, carbenicillin, and related antibiotics
   5483..5587    -  promoter       AmpR promoter: bla
   5696..5773    +  promoter       lacIq promoter: lacI (mutant); In the lacIq allele, a single base change in the promoter boosts expression of the lacI gene about 10-fold.
   5774..6856    +  CDS            lacI: lac repressor; lacI; The lac repressor binds to the lac operator to inhibit transcription in E. coli. This inhibition can be relieved by adding lactose or isopropyl-β-D-thiogalactopyranoside (IPTG).
   6869..6890    +  protein_bind   CAP binding site: CAP binding activates transcription in the presence of cAMP. E. coli catabolite activator protein
   6909..6926    +  promoter       tet promoter (fragment): E. coli promoter for tetracycline efflux protein gene
