[The description below was written by a language model from this plasmid's Addgene catalogue record and pLannotate feature annotations shown in this document.]
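Description:
pHH0103_SPRED2_WH1 is a bacterial expression plasmid of about 7.1 kb, built on the pHH0103 backbone, for producing and purifying the WH1 domain of human SPRED2, a negative regulator of Ras/MAP kinase signalling. It is propagated in E. coli under ampicillin selection (AmpR with its own bla promoter) from a ColE1/pBR322-type origin. The catalogue lists it as low copy. The bom mobility region is present, but rop is annotated only as two fragments split by an inserted f1 phage origin, which in principle allows single-stranded DNA production with helper phage.

The expression cassette is driven by the hybrid tac promoter followed by a lac operator, and the plasmid carries its own lacI gene under the stronger lacIq promoter, so transcription is repressed until relieved by IPTG. Downstream lie a 6xHis tag, Schistosoma japonicum glutathione S-transferase and then the SPRED2 fragment (about 380 bp), arranged so as to yield an N-terminal His-GST fusion that can be purified on nickel or glutathione resin. The insert was cloned between SfiI and NotI sites. The annotation software matched it to mouse Spred2, presumably reflecting high conservation of this domain, while the record states a human origin.

A phage fd terminator follows the insert, and beyond it are fragments of M13 gene III plus remnants of the tetracycline resistance gene and its promoter. These suggest descent from a phagemid display vector and appear to be non-functional leftovers here. The associated work surveyed ligands of peptide recognition modules, for which purified domains such as this one would serve as binding targets.
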