Addgene plasmid #109825: pHH0103_SPRED2_WH1
Purpose: Protein expression and purification of SPRED2_WH1
Depositing lab: Sachdev Sidhu. Depositing organization: University of Toronto. Publication: Large-scale survey and database of high affinity ligands for peptide recognition modules. Teyra J, Kelil A, Jain S, Helmy M, Jajodia R, Hooda Y, Gu J, D'Cruz AA, Nicholson SE, Min J, Sudol M, Kim PM, Bader GD, Sidhu SS. Mol Syst Biol. 2020 Dec;16(12):e9310. doi: 10.15252/msb.20199310. PubMed 33438817.
Backbone
  Vector backbone: pHH0103
  Vector type: Bacterial Expression
Growth in bacteria
  Bacterial resistance: Ampicillin, 100 μg/mL
  Growth temperature: 37°C
  Growth strain: DH5alpha
  Copy number: Low Copy
Gene/Insert
  Gene/Insert name: SPRED2_WH1
  Species: H. sapiens (human)
  Entrez Gene: SPRED2 (a.k.a. Spred-2)
  Cloning method: Restriction Enzyme; 5′ cloning site Sfi1 (unknown if destroyed); 3′ cloning site Not1 (unknown if destroyed)
Terms and licenses: Academic/Nonprofit Terms; Industry Terms: Not Available to Industry
How to cite: pHH0103_SPRED2_WH1 was a gift from Sachdev Sidhu (Addgene plasmid # 109825 ; http://n2t.net/addgene:109825 ; RRID:Addgene_109825)
