>Addgene plasmid #109825 | pHH0103_SPRED2_WH1 | depositor partial sequence | sequence record 206777 | pHH0103_SPRED2_WH1 sequence 393 bps
GGCCCAGCCGGCCATGACTGAGGAAACCCACCCGGACGATGATTCTTATATCGTTCGTGTGAAGGCTGTA
GTGATGACCCGTGACGACTCCTCCGGTGGCTGGTTTCCGCAGGAAGGCGGTGGCATCAGCCGTGTTGGTG
TATGCAAAGTGATGCATCCGGAAGGTAACGGTCGCTCTGGCTTCCTGATCCACGGCGAACGTCAGAAAGA
CAAACTGGTTGTTCTGGAATGTTACGTGCGTAAAGACCTGGTTTACACTAAGGCCAATCCGACGTTCCAC
CACTGGAAAGTAGACAACCGCAAATTCGGTCTGACCTTTCAATCTCCAGCGGATGCACGTGCTTTCGATC
GTGGTGTCCGCAAAGCGATTGAAGATCTGATTGAGGCGGCCGC
